>Addgene plasmid #146593 | pCIneo-lambdaN-HA-HsTNRC6C_1248-1690-delMID_I | addgene full sequence | sequence record 356537 | Addgene NGS Result
TCAATATTGGCCATTAGCCATATTATTCATTGGTTATATAGCATAAATCAATATTGGCTATTGGCCATTG
CATACGTTGTATCTATATCATAATATGTACATTTATATTGGCTCATGTCCAATATGACCGCCATGTTGGC
ATTGATTATTGACTAGTTATTAATAGTAATCAATTACGGGGTCATTAGTTCATAGCCCATATATGGAGTT
CCGCGTTACATAACTTACGGTAAATGGCCCGCCTGGCTGACCGCCCAACGACCCCCGCCCATTGACGTCA
ATAATGACGTATGTTCCCATAGTAACGCCAATAGGGACTTTCCATTGACGTCAATGGGTGGAGTATTTAC
GGTAAACTGCCCACTTGGCAGTACATCAAGTGTATCATATGCCAAGTCCGCCCCCTATTGACGTCAATGA
CGGTAAATGGCCCGCCTGGCATTATGCCCAGTACATGACCTTACGGGACTTTCCTACTTGGCAGTACATC
TACGTATTAGTCATCGCTATTACCATGGTGATGCGGTTTTGGCAGTACACCAATGGGCGTGGATAGCGGT
TTGACTCACGGGGATTTCCAAGTCTCCACCCCATTGACGTCAATGGGAGTTTGTTTTGGCACCAAAATCA
ACGGGACTTTCCAAAATGTCGTAACAACTGCGATCGCCCGCCCCGTTGACGCAAATGGGCGGTAGGCGTG
TACGGTGGGAGGTCTATATAAGCAGAGCTCGTTTAGTGAACCGTCAGATCACTAGAAGCTTTATTGCGGT
AGTTTATCACAGTTAAATTGCTAACGCAGTCAGTGCTTCTGACACAACAGTCTCGAACTTAAGCTGCAGT
GACTCTCTTAAGGTAGCCTTGCAGAAGTTGGTCGTGAGGCACTGGGCAGGTAAGTATCAAGGTTACAAGA
CAGGTTTAAGGAGACCAATAGAAACTGGGCTTGTCGAGACAGAGAAGACTCTTGCGTTTCTGATAGGCAC
CTATTGGTCTTACTGACATCCACTTTGCCTTTCTCTCCACAGGTGTCCACTCCCAGTTCAATTACAGCTC
TTAAGGCTAGAGTACTTAATACGACTCACTATAGGCTAGCCACCATGGACGCACAAACACGACGACGTGA
GCGTCGCGCTGAGAAACAAGCTCAATGGAAAGCTGCAAACCCACCGCTCGAGGCTGCCCAAGCTTACACC
ATGGCCTACCCATATGATGTTCCAGATTACGCTTCACTCGACGCGGATCCCGTCGAATTCAGAACCAGCA
GCTGGCTCGTTCTTCGAAACCTCACTCCCCAGATTGATGGTTCTACACTGCGGACATTGTGTTTGCAACA
TGGGCCTCTTATCACATTCCACCTGAATCTGACTCAAGGCAATGCTGTGGTCCGGTACAGCTCCAAGGAG
GAGGCTGCCAAGGCCCAGAAGTCTCTGCACATGTGCGTCCTGGGAAACACTACCATCCTGGCCGAGTTCG
CTGGTGAAGAAGAAGTGAATCGCTTCTTAGCCCAAGGCCAGGCGCTGCCACCCACTTCCAGCTGGCAGTC
CAGCAGCGCGTCCAGCCAGCCGCGGCTCAGCGCAGCGGGCAGCTCCCATGGCCTGGTACGCAGCGACGCT
GGCCACTGGAACGCCCCGTGCCTGGGTGGCAAGGGGAGCAGTGAGCTGCTGTGGGGCGGGGTGCCCCAGT
ACTCCAGCAGCCTGTGGGGCCCGCCCAGCGCCGACGACAGCAGGGTGATAGGCAGCCCCACGCCGCTAAC
CACCCTGCTGCCTGGGGACCTGCTCAGCGGGGAGTCCCTGTAGGCGCTGCCATCATCAGCACCAGGAGAG
CCGACCCCTCCCGGGACCCCTCCCGGCTGGGCGGCCCCACAGACCCGCTGGAACCCAGCAGCGGCCGCTT
CCCTTTAGTGAGGGTTAATGCTTCGAGCAGACATGATAAGATACATTGATGAGTTTGGACAAACCACAAC
TAGAATGCAGTGAAAAAAATGCTTTATTTGTGAAATTTGTGATGCTATTGCTTTATTTGTAACCATTATA
AGCTGCAATAAACAAGTTAACAACAACAATTGCATTCATTTTATGTTTCAGGTTCAGGGGGAGATGTGGG
AGGTTTTTTAAAGCAAGTAAAACCTCTACAAATGTGGTAAAATCCGATAAGGATCGATCCGGGCTGGCGT
AATAGCGAAGAGGCCCGCACCGATCGCCCTTCCCAACAGTTGCGCAGCCTGAATGGCGAATGG
[124 nt withheld, positions 2234-2357]
C
[91 nt withheld, positions 2359-2449]
A
[49 nt withheld, positions 2451-2499]
CCTTTGACGTTGGAGTCCACGTTCTTT
[37 nt withheld, positions 2527-2563]
ACCCTATCTCGGTCTATTCTTTTGATTTATAAGGGATTTTGCCGATTTCGGCCTATTGGTTAAAAAATGA
GCTGATTTAACAAAAATTTAACGCGAATTTTAACAAAATATTAACGCTTACAATTTCCTGATGCGGTATT
TTCTCCTTACGCATCTGTGCGGTATTTCACACCGCATACGCGGATCTGCGCAGCACCATGGCCTGAAATA
ACCTCTGAAAGAGGAACTTGGTTAGGTACCTTCTGAGGCGGAAAGAACCAGCTGTGGAATGTGTGTCAGT
TAGGGTGTGGAAAGTCCCCAGGCTCCCCAGCAGGCAGAAGTATGCAAAGCATGCATCTCAATTAGTCAGC
AACCAGGTGTGGAAAGTCCCCAGGCTCCCCAGCAGGCAGAAGTATGCAAAGCATGCATCTCAATTAGTCA
GCAACCATAGTCCCGCCCCTAACTCCGCCCATCCCGCCCCTAACTCCGCCCAGTTCCGCCCATTCTCCGC
CCCATGGCTGACTAATTTTTTTTATTTATGCAGAGGCCGAGGCCGCCTCGGCCTCTGAGCTATTCCAGAA
GTAGTGAGGAGGCTTTTTTGGAGGCCTAGGCTTTTGCAAAAAGCTTGATTCTTCTGACACAACAGTCTCG
AACTTAAGGCTAGAGCCACCATGATTGAACAAGATGGATTGCACGCAGGTTCTCCGGCCGCTTGGGTGGA
GAGGCTATTCGGCTATGACTGGGCACAACAGACAATCGGCTGCTCTGATGCCGCCGTGTTCCGGCTGTCA
GCGCAGGGGCGCCCGGTTCTTTTTGTCAAGACCGACCTGTCCGGTGCCCTGAATGAACTGCAGGACGAGG
CAGCGCGGCTATCGTGGCTGGCCACGACGGGCGTTCCTTGCGCAGCTGTGCTCGACGTTGTCACTGAAGC
GGGAAGGGACTGGCTGCTATTGGGCGAAGTGCCGGGGCAGGATCTCCTGTCATCTCACCTTGCTCCTGCC
GAGAAAGTATCCATCATGGCTGATGCAATGCGGCGGCTGCATACGCTTGATCCGGCTACCTGCCCATTCG
ACCACCAAGCGAAACATCGCATCGAGCGAGCACGTACTCGGATGGAAGCCGGTCTTGTCGATCAGGATGA
TCTGGACGAAGAGCATCAGGGGCTCGCGCCAGCCGAACTGTTCGCCAGGCTCAAGGCGCGCATGCCCGAC
GGCGAGGATCTCGTCGTGACCCATGGCGATGCCTGCTTGCCGAATATCATGGTGGAAAATGGCCGCTTTT
CTGGATTCATCGACTGTGGCCGGCTGGGTGTGGCGGACCGCTATCAGGACATAGCGTTGGCTACCCGTGA
TATTGCTGAAGAGCTTGGCGGCGAATGGGCTGACCGCTTCCTCGTGCTTTACGGTATCGCCGCTCCCGAT
TCGCAGCGCATCGCCTTCTATCGCCTTCTTGACGAGTTCTTCTGAGCGGGACTCTGGGGTTCGAAATGAC
CGACCAAGCGACGCCCAACCTGCCATCACGATGGCCGCAATAAAATATCTTTATTTTCATTACATCTGTG
TGTTGGTTTTTTGTGTGAATCGATAGCGATAAGGATCCGCGTATGGTGCACTCTCAGTACAATCTGCTCT
GATGCCGCATAGTTAAGCCAGCCCCGACACCCGCCAACACCCGCTGACGCGCCCTGACGGGCTTGTCTGC
TCCCGGCATCCGCTTACAGACAAGCTGTGACCGTCTCCGGGAGCTGCATGTGTCAGAGGTTTTCACCGTC
ATCACCGAAACGCGCGAGACGAAAGGGCCTCGTGATACGCCTATTTTTATAGGTTAATGTCATGATAATA
ATGGTTTCTTAGACGTCAGGTGGCACTTTTCGGGGAAATGTGCGCGGAACCCCTATTTGTTTATTTTTCT
AAATACATTCAAATATGTATCCGCTCATGAGACAATAACCCTGATAAATGCTTCAATAATATTGAAAAAG
GAAGAGTATGAGTATTCAACATTTCCGTGTCGCCCTTATTCCCTTTTTTGCGGCATTTTGCCTTCCTGTT
TTTGCTCACCCAGAAACGCTGGTGAAAGTAAAAGATGCTGAAGATCAGTTGGGTGCACGAGTGGGTTACA
TCGAACTGGATCTCAACAGCGGTAAGATCCTTGAGAGTTTTCGCCCCGAAGAACGTTTTCCAATGATGAG
CACTTTTAAAGTTCTGCTATGTGGCGCGGTATTATCCCGTATTGACGCCGGGCAAGAGCAACTCGGTCGC
CGCATACACTATTCTCAGAATGACTTGGTTGAGTACTCACCAGTCACAGAAAAGCATCTTACGGATGGCA
TGACAGTAAGAGAATTATGCAGTGCTGCCATAACCATGAGTGATAACACTGCGGCCAACTTACTTCTGAC
AACGATCGGAGGACCGAAGGAGCTAACCGCTTTTTTGCACAACATGGGGGATCATGTAACTCGCCTTGAT
CGTTGGGAACCGGAGCTGAATGAAGCCATACCAAACGACGAGCGTGACACCACGATGCCTGTAGCAATGG
CAACAACGTTGCGCAAACTATTAACTGGCGAACTACTTACTCTAGCTTCCCGGCAACAATTAATAGACTG
GATGGAGGCGGATAAAGTTGCAGGACCACTTCTGCGCTCGGCCCTTCCGGCTGGCTGGTTTATTGCTGAT
AAATCTGGAGCCGGTGAGCGTGGGTCTCGCGGTATCATTGCAGCACTGGGGCCAGATGGTAAGCCCTCCC
GTATCGTAGTTATCTACACGACGGGGAGTCAGGCAACTATGGATGAACGAAATAGACAGATCGCTGAGAT
AGGTGCCTCACTGATTAAGCATTGGTAACTGTCAGACCAAGTTTACTCATATATACTTTAGATTGATTTA
AAACTTCATTTTTAATTTAAAAGGATCTAGGTGAAGATCCTTTTTGATAATCTCATGACCAAAATCCCTT
AACGTGAGTTTTCGTTCCACTGAGCGTCAGACCCCGTAGAAAAGATCAAAGGATCTTCTTGAGATCCTTT
TTTTCTGCGCGTAATCTGCTGCTTGCAAACAAAAAAACCACCGCTACCAGCGGTGGTTTGTTTGCCGGAT
CAAGAGCTACCAACTCTTTTTCCGAAGGTAACTGGCTTCAGCAGAGCGCAGATACCAAATACTGTTCTTC
TAGTGTAGCCGTAGTTAGGCCACCACTTCAAGAACTCTGTAGCACCGCCTACATACCTCGCTCTGCTAAT
CCTGTTACCAGTGGCTGCTGCCAGTGGCGATAAGTCGTGTCTTACCGGGTTGGACTCAAGACGATAGTTA
CCGGATAAGGCGCAGCGGTCGGGCTGAACGGGGGGTTCGTGCACACAGCCCAGCTTGGAGCGAACGACCT
ACACCGAACTGAGATACCTACAGCGTGAGCTATGAGAAAGCGCCACGCTTCCCGAAGGGAGAAAGGCGGA
CAGGTATCCGGTAAGCGGCAGGGTCGGAACAGGAGAGCGCACGAGGGAGCTTCCAGGGGGAAACGCCTGG
TATCTTTATAGTCCTGTCGGGTTTCGCCACCTCTGACTTGAGCGTCGATTTTTGTGATGCTCGTCAGGGG
GGCGGAGCCTATGGAAAAACGCCAGCAACGCGGCCTTTTTACGGTTCCTGGCCTTTTGCTGGCCTTTTGC
TCACATGGCTCGACAGATCT
Features (pLannotate 1.2.2; 21 found; start..end, strand, type, name):
    140..517     +  enhancer       CMV enhancer: human cytomegalovirus immediate early enhancer
    518..729     +  promoter       CMV promoter: human cytomegalovirus (CMV) immediate early promoter
    890..1022    +  intron         chimeric intron: chimera between introns from human β-globin and immunoglobulin heavy chain genes
   1067..1085    +  promoter       T7 promoter: promoter for bacteriophage T7 RNA polymerase
   1095..1169    +  CDS            N (fragment): REGN_LAMBD - Experimental evidence at protein level: Swiss-Prot protein existence level 1. Plays a role as a transcriptional antitermination factor that allows the virus to initiate its lytic phase. Activates expression of the delayed viral early genes by modifying host RNA polymerase (RNAP) into a form that is resistant to termination signals. This antitermination function requires the host NusA protein which serves to stabilize the interaction between antitermination protein N and host RNA polymerase. From Escherichia phage lambda (Bacteriophage lambda).
   1197..1224    +  CDS            3xHA (fragment): three tandem HA epitope tags
   1251..1790    +  CDS            TNRC6C (fragment): TNR6C_HUMAN - Also known as KIAA1582. Experimental evidence at protein level: Swiss-Prot protein existence level 1. Plays a role in RNA-mediated gene silencing by micro-RNAs (miRNAs). Required for miRNA-dependent translational repression of complementary mRNAs by argonaute family proteins. As scaffoldng protein associates with argonaute proteins bound to partially complementary mRNAs and simultaneously can recruit CCR4-NOT and PAN deadenylase complexes. From Homo sapiens (Human).
   1892..1909    -  promoter       T3 promoter (fragment): promoter for bacteriophage T3 RNA polymerase
   1927..2048    -  polyA_signal   SV40 poly(A) signal: SV40 polyadenylation signal
   2071..2139    -  CDS            large T antigen (fragment): large T antigen from SV40 (simian virus 40)
   2163..2230    +  CDS            lacZα (fragment): LacZα fragment of β-galactosidase; lacZ fragment
   2234..2662    +  rep_origin     f1 ori (sequence partly withheld): f1 bacteriophage origin of replication; arrow indicates direction of (+) strand synthesis
   2690..2741    -  misc_feature   bom (fragment): basis of mobility region from pBR322
   2806..3163    +  promoter       SV40 promoter: SV40 enhancer and early promoter
   3214..4005    +  CDS            neo: KKA2_KLEPN - Also known as kan, nptII. Experimental evidence at protein level: Swiss-Prot protein existence level 1. Resistance to kanamycin, neomycin, paromomycin, ribostamycin, butirosin and gentamicin B. From Klebsiella pneumoniae.
   4072..4120    +  polyA_signal   poly(A) signal: synthetic polyadenylation signal
   4140..4194    -  misc_feature   bom (fragment): basis of mobility region from pBR322
   4296..4331    -  CDS            rop (fragment): Rop protein, which maintains plasmids at low copy number; rop
   4426..4530    +  promoter       AmpR promoter: bla
   4531..5391    +  CDS            AmpR: β-lactamase; bla; confers resistance to ampicillin, carbenicillin, and related antibiotics
   5562..6150    +  rep_origin     ori: high-copy-number ColE1/pMB1/pBR322/pUC origin of replication
