[The description below was written by a language model from this plasmid's Addgene catalogue record and pLannotate feature annotations shown in this document.]
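Description:
pCIneo-lambdaN-HA-HsTNRC6C_1248-1690-delMID_I is a mammalian expression plasmid built on the pCI-neo backbone, sequenced at 6,223 nt. It is propagated in E. coli through a high-copy ColE1/pUC-type origin with ampicillin selection (β-lactamase under its own promoter), and it also carries an f1 origin for single-stranded DNA production. For mammalian cells, an SV40 enhancer/early promoter drives the neo gene followed by a synthetic poly(A) signal, which allows G418 selection of stable transfectants. Several small annotated fragments (bom, rop, lacZα, large T antigen) appear to be backbone remnants rather than functional units.

The expression cassette uses the human CMV immediate-early enhancer and promoter followed by a chimeric β-globin/immunoglobulin intron, which generally improves expression of the spliced transcript, and ends at an SV40 polyadenylation signal. T7 and T3 promoters flank the cloning region. The open reading frame encodes a short fragment of the bacteriophage lambda N protein, an HA epitope (annotated as a partial match to a 3xHA tag), and a C-terminal portion of human TNRC6C, a GW182-family protein involved in miRNA-mediated silencing. According to the record, the insert corresponds to residues 1248–1690 of isoform 2 with the region termed MID deleted; consistent with a deletion, the annotated TNRC6C match spans only 540 nt, though the exact deletion boundaries are not stated. The lambda N peptide binds boxB RNA hairpins, so such fusions are typically used in tethering assays, in which the protein is recruited directly to a boxB-containing reporter mRNA to test its silencing activity independently of miRNAs. The HA tag allows detection of the fusion protein. The associated study concerns the C-terminal silencing domain of GW182 proteins, which suggests this construct served as a deletion mutant for mapping that domain.
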