Addgene plasmid #146593: pCIneo-lambdaN-HA-HsTNRC6C_1248-1690-delMID_I
Purpose: Mammalian Expression of HsTNRC6C_1248-1690-delMID
Depositing lab: Elisa Izaurralde. Depositing organization: Max Planck Institute for Developmental Biology. Publication: A C-terminal silencing domain in GW182 is essential for miRNA function. Eulalio A, Helms S, Fritzsch C, Fauser M, Izaurralde E. RNA. 2009 Jun;15(6):1067-77. doi: 10.1261/rna.1605509. Epub 2009 Apr 21. PubMed 19383769.
Backbone
  Vector backbone: pCI-neo
  Vector type: Mammalian Expression
Growth in bacteria
  Bacterial resistance: Ampicillin, 100 μg/mL
  Growth temperature: 37°C
  Growth strain: DH5alpha
  Copy number: High Copy
Gene/Insert
  Gene/Insert name: HsTNRC6C_1248-1690-delMID
  Species: H. sapiens (human)
  Entrez Gene: TNRC6C
  Cloning method: Unknown
Terms and licenses: Academic/Nonprofit Terms; Industry Terms: Not Available to Industry
Depositor comments: Human TNRC6C isoform2 given by NCBI: NM_018996.3 Plasmids from this collection were made available to the research community and donated after the lab closed. Please note that the sequence provided by the depositing laboratory may be theoretical/predicted or based on Sanger sequencing results. There may be discrepancies between sequencing results obtained by Addgene and the depositor sequence. If an Addgene verified sequence is not available, please contact before placing your order to request that our lab fully sequence the plasmid.
How to cite: pCIneo-lambdaN-HA-HsTNRC6C_1248-1690-delMID_I was a gift from Elisa Izaurralde (Addgene plasmid # 146593 ; http://n2t.net/addgene:146593 ; RRID:Addgene_146593)
